Addgene plasmid #49485: EGFP-Rab6AI46E
Purpose: Expresses EGFP-Rab6AI46E (effector mutant) in mammalian cells
Depositing lab: Marci Scidmore. Depositing organization: Cornell University. Publication: The Rab6 effector Bicaudal D1 associates with Chlamydia trachomatis inclusions in a biovar-specific manner. Moorhead AR, Rzomp KA, Scidmore MA. Infect Immun. 2007 Feb;75(2):781-91. Epub 2006 Nov 13. 10.1128/IAI.01447-06 PubMed 17101644.
Backbone
  Vector backbone: EGFP C1
  Backbone manufacturer: Clontech
  Backbone size w/o insert (bp): 4700
  Total vector size (bp): 5320
  Vector type: Mammalian Expression
  Selectable markers: Neomycin (select with G418)
Growth in bacteria
  Bacterial resistance: Kanamycin, 50 μg/mL
  Growth temperature: 37°C
  Growth strain: DH5alpha
  Copy number: High Copy
Gene/Insert
  Gene/Insert name: Rab6AI46E (alt name: Rab6A isoform b)
  Species: H. sapiens (human)
  Insert size (bp): 627
  Mutation: Isoleucine 46 to Glutamic Acid
  Entrez Gene: RAB6A (a.k.a. RAB6)
  Promoter: CMV
  Tag / fusion protein: EGFP (N terminal on insert)
  Cloning method: Restriction Enzyme; 5′ cloning site BamHI/BglII (destroyed during cloning); 3′ cloning site Xho/SalI (destroyed during cloning)
  Sequencing primers: 5′ EGFP C (CATGGTCCTGCTGGAGTTCGTG)
Resource information
  A portion of this plasmid was derived from a plasmid made by: purchased pCDNA3.1+Rab6A from Missouri S&T cDNA Resource Center (cDNA.org). Quick Change mutagenesis
Terms and licenses: Academic/Nonprofit Terms; Industry Terms: Not Available to Industry
How to cite: EGFP-Rab6AI46E was a gift from Marci Scidmore (Addgene plasmid # 49485)
