[The description below was written by a language model from this plasmid's Addgene catalogue record and pLannotate feature annotations shown in this document.]
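Description:
EGFP-Rab6AI46E is a mammalian expression plasmid built on the Clontech EGFP C1 backbone, about 5.3 kb in total, that produces human RAB6A carrying an isoleucine-46-to-glutamic-acid substitution fused to the C terminus of EGFP. Transcription is driven by the human cytomegalovirus immediate early enhancer and promoter. The circular map is numbered so that the EGFP coding sequence sits at the end of the record and reads across the origin into the roughly 627 bp Rab6A open reading frame, which is followed by remnants of the multiple cloning site and the SV40 polyadenylation signal. The insert was placed by ligating compatible restriction ends, which destroyed the sites at both junctions. According to the record, the coding sequence came from a commercially obtained Rab6A cDNA clone and the mutation was introduced by site-directed mutagenesis.

The plasmid replicates in E. coli at high copy from a pUC-type ColE1 origin and also carries an f1 origin for single-stranded DNA production. A single Tn5 aminoglycoside phosphotransferase gene serves both hosts. A bacterial bla-type promoter drives it for kanamycin selection, and the SV40 enhancer/early promoter drives it for G418 selection of stable mammalian transfectants, with termination at the HSV TK polyadenylation signal. The short ble, large T antigen and bGH poly(A) hits in the annotation are fragments and are unlikely to be functional elements.

RAB6A is a small GTPase regulating Golgi-to-ER membrane traffic, and the record describes I46E as an effector mutant. The fluorescent fusion allows its localisation to be imaged in live or fixed cells. The associated work examined recruitment of Rab6 and its effector Bicaudal D1 to Chlamydia trachomatis inclusions.
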