Features (pLannotate 1.2.2; 15 found; start..end, strand, type, name):
      9..632     +  CDS            RAB6A: RAB6A_HUMAN - Also known as RAB6. Experimental evidence at protein level: Swiss-Prot protein existence level 1. Protein transport. Regulator of membrane traffic from the Golgi apparatus towards the endoplasmic reticulum (ER). Has a low GTPase activity. Involved in COPI-independent retrograde transport from the Golgi to the ER (PubMed:25962623). From Homo sapiens (Human).
    637..662     +  misc_feature   MCS (fragment): multiple cloning site
    679..763     +  CDS            large T antigen (fragment): large T antigen from SV40 (simian virus 40)
    786..907     +  polyA_signal   SV40 poly(A) signal: SV40 polyadenylation signal
    941..1369    -  rep_origin     f1 ori (sequence partly withheld): f1 bacteriophage origin of replication; arrow indicates direction of (+) strand synthesis
   1396..1500    +  promoter       AmpR promoter: bla
   1502..1859    +  promoter       SV40 promoter: SV40 enhancer and early promoter
   1894..2688    +  CDS            NeoR/KanR: aminoglycoside phosphotransferase from Tn5; aph(3')-II (or nptII); confers resistance to neomycin, kanamycin, and G418 (Geneticin®)
   2709..2861    +  CDS            ble (fragment): BLE_KLEPN - Experimental evidence at protein level: Swiss-Prot protein existence level 1. Binding protein with a strong affinity to the bleomycin family of antibiotics. Binds to CL990; an antimitotic-antibiotic compound. From Klebsiella pneumoniae.
   2920..2967    +  polyA_signal   HSV TK poly(A) signal: herpes simplex virus thymidine kinase polyadenylation signal (Cole and Stacy, 1985)
   3058..3074    -  polyA_signal   bGH poly(A) signal (fragment): bovine growth hormone polyadenylation signal
   3296..3884    +  rep_origin     ori: high-copy-number ColE1/pMB1/pBR322/pUC origin of replication
   4059..4362    +  enhancer       CMV enhancer: human cytomegalovirus immediate early enhancer
   4363..4566    +  promoter       CMV promoter: human cytomegalovirus (CMV) immediate early promoter
   4611..5327    +  CDS            EGFP: EGFP is a basic (constitutively fluorescent) green fluorescent protein published in 1996, derived from Aequorea victoria. It is reported to be a rapidly-maturing weak dimer with moderate acid sensitivity.
>Addgene plasmid #49485 | EGFP-Rab6AI46E | depositor full sequence | sequence record 73794 | EGFP-Rab6AI46E sequence 5337 bps
GATCCACCATGTCCACGGGCGGAGACTTCGGGAATCCGCTGAGGAAATTCAAGCTGGTGTTCCTGGGGGA
GCAAAGCGTTGGAAAGACATCTTTGATCACCAGATTCATGTATGACAGTTTTGACAACACCTATCAGGCA
ACAGAAGGCATTGACTTTTTATCAAAAACTATGTACTTGGAGGATCGAACAGTACGATTGCAATTATGGG
ACACAGCAGGTCAAGAGCGGTTCAGGAGCTTGATTCCTAGCTACATTCGTGACTCCACTGTGGCAGTTGT
TGTTTATGATATCACAAATGTTAACTCATTCCAGCAAACTACAAAGTGGATTGATGATGTCAGAACAGAA
AGAGGAAGTGATGTTATCATCATGCTAGTAGGAAATAAAACAGATCTTGCTGACAAGAGGCAAGTGTCAA
TTGAGGAGGGAGAGAGGAAAGCCAAAGAGCTGAATGTTATGTTTATTGAAACTAGTGCAAAAGCTGGATA
CAATGTAAAGCAGCTCTTTCGACGTGTAGCAGCAGCTTTGCCGGGAATGGAAAGCACACAGGACAGAAGC
AGAGAAGATATGATTGACATAAAACTGGAAAAGCCTCAGGAGCAACCAGTCAGTGAAGGAGGCTGTTCCT
GCTAACTCGACGGTACCGCGGGCCCGGGATCCACCGGATCTAGATAACTGATCATAATCAGCCATACCAC
ATTTGTAGAGGTTTTACTTGCTTTAAAAAACCTCCCACACCTCCCCCTGAACCTGAAACATAAAATGAAT
GCAATTGTTGTTGTTAACTTGTTTATTGCAGCTTATAATGGTTACAAATAAAGCAATAGCATCACAAATT
TCACAAATAAAGCATTTTTTTCACTGCATTCTAGTTGTGGTTTGTCCAAACTCATCAATGTATCTTAACG
CGTAAATTGTAAGCGTTAATATTTTGTTAAAATTCGCGTTAAATTTTTGTTAAATCAGCTCATTTTTTAA
CCAATAGGCCGAAATCGGCAAAATCCCTTATAAATCAAAAGAATAGACCGAGATAGGGT
[37 nt withheld, positions 1040-1076]
AAAGAACGTGGACTCCAACGTCAAAGG
[49 nt withheld, positions 1104-1152]
T
[91 nt withheld, positions 1154-1244]
G
[124 nt withheld, positions 1246-1369]
CAGGTGGCACTTTTCGGGGAAATGTGCGCGGAACCCCTATTTGTTTATTTTTCTAAATACATTCAAATAT
GTATCCGCTCATGAGACAATAACCCTGATAAATGCTTCAATAATATTGAAAAAGGAAGAGTCCTGAGGCG
GAAAGAACCAGCTGTGGAATGTGTGTCAGTTAGGGTGTGGAAAGTCCCCAGGCTCCCCAGCAGGCAGAAG
TATGCAAAGCATGCATCTCAATTAGTCAGCAACCAGGTGTGGAAAGTCCCCAGGCTCCCCAGCAGGCAGA
AGTATGCAAAGCATGCATCTCAATTAGTCAGCAACCATAGTCCCGCCCCTAACTCCGCCCATCCCGCCCC
TAACTCCGCCCAGTTCCGCCCATTCTCCGCCCCATGGCTGACTAATTTTTTTTATTTATGCAGAGGCCGA
GGCCGCCTCGGCCTCTGAGCTATTCCAGAAGTAGTGAGGAGGCTTTTTTGGAGGCCTAGGCTTTTGCAAA
GATCGATCAAGAGACAGGATGAGGATCGTTTCGCATGATTGAACAAGATGGATTGCACGCAGGTTCTCCG
GCCGCTTGGGTGGAGAGGCTATTCGGCTATGACTGGGCACAACAGACAATCGGCTGCTCTGATGCCGCCG
TGTTCCGGCTGTCAGCGCAGGGGCGCCCGGTTCTTTTTGTCAAGACCGACCTGTCCGGTGCCCTGAATGA
ACTGCAAGACGAGGCAGCGCGGCTATCGTGGCTGGCCACGACGGGCGTTCCTTGCGCAGCTGTGCTCGAC
GTTGTCACTGAAGCGGGAAGGGACTGGCTGCTATTGGGCGAAGTGCCGGGGCAGGATCTCCTGTCATCTC
ACCTTGCTCCTGCCGAGAAAGTATCCATCATGGCTGATGCAATGCGGCGGCTGCATACGCTTGATCCGGC
TACCTGCCCATTCGACCACCAAGCGAAACATCGCATCGAGCGAGCACGTACTCGGATGGAAGCCGGTCTT
GTCGATCAGGATGATCTGGACGAAGAGCATCAGGGGCTCGCGCCAGCCGAACTGTTCGCCAGGCTCAAGG
CGAGCATGCCCGACGGCGAGGATCTCGTCGTGACCCATGGCGATGCCTGCTTGCCGAATATCATGGTGGA
AAATGGCCGCTTTTCTGGATTCATCGACTGTGGCCGGCTGGGTGTGGCGGACCGCTATCAGGACATAGCG
TTGGCTACCCGTGATATTGCTGAAGAGCTTGGCGGCGAATGGGCTGACCGCTTCCTCGTGCTTTACGGTA
TCGCCGCTCCCGATTCGCAGCGCATCGCCTTCTATCGCCTTCTTGACGAGTTCTTCTGAGCGGGACTCTG
GGGTTCGAAATGACCGACCAAGCGACGCCCAACCTGCCATCACGAGATTTCGATTCCACCGCCGCCTTCT
ATGAAAGGTTGGGCTTCGGAATCGTTTTCCGGGACGCCGGCTGGATGATCCTCCAGCGCGGGGATCTCAT
GCTGGAGTTCTTCGCCCACCCTAGGGGGAGGCTAACTGAAACACGGAAGGAGACAATACCGGAAGGAACC
CGCGCTATGACGGCAATAAAAAGACAGAATAAAACGCACGGTGTTGGGTCGTTTGTTCATAAACGCGGGG
TTCGGTCCCAGGGCTGGCACTCTGTCGATACCCCACCGAGACCCCATTGGGGCCAATACGCCCGCGTTTC
TTCCTTTTCCCCACCCCACCCCCCAAGTTCGGGTGAAGGCCCAGGGCTCGCAGCCAACGTCGGGGCGGCA
GGCCCTGCCATAGCCTCAGGTTACTCATATATACTTTAGATTGATTTAAAACTTCATTTTTAATTTAAAA
GGATCTAGGTGAAGATCCTTTTTGATAATCTCATGACCAAAATCCCTTAACGTGAGTTTTCGTTCCACTG
AGCGTCAGACCCCGTAGAAAAGATCAAAGGATCTTCTTGAGATCCTTTTTTTCTGCGCGTAATCTGCTGC
TTGCAAACAAAAAAACCACCGCTACCAGCGGTGGTTTGTTTGCCGGATCAAGAGCTACCAACTCTTTTTC
CGAAGGTAACTGGCTTCAGCAGAGCGCAGATACCAAATACTGTCCTTCTAGTGTAGCCGTAGTTAGGCCA
CCACTTCAAGAACTCTGTAGCACCGCCTACATACCTCGCTCTGCTAATCCTGTTACCAGTGGCTGCTGCC
AGTGGCGATAAGTCGTGTCTTACCGGGTTGGACTCAAGACGATAGTTACCGGATAAGGCGCAGCGGTCGG
GCTGAACGGGGGGTTCGTGCACACAGCCCAGCTTGGAGCGAACGACCTACACCGAACTGAGATACCTACA
GCGTGAGCTATGAGAAAGCGCCACGCTTCCCGAAGGGAGAAAGGCGGACAGGTATCCGGTAAGCGGCAGG
GTCGGAACAGGAGAGCGCACGAGGGAGCTTCCAGGGGGAAACGCCTGGTATCTTTATAGTCCTGTCGGGT
TTCGCCACCTCTGACTTGAGCGTCGATTTTTGTGATGCTCGTCAGGGGGGCGGAGCCTATGGAAAAACGC
CAGCAACGCGGCCTTTTTACGGTTCCTGGCCTTTTGCTGGCCTTTTGCTCACATGTTCTTTCCTGCGTTA
TCCCCTGATTCTGTGGATAACCGTATTACCGCCATGCATTAGTTATTAATAGTAATCAATTACGGGGTCA
TTAGTTCATAGCCCATATATGGAGTTCCGCGTTACATAACTTACGGTAAATGGCCCGCCTGGCTGACCGC
CCAACGACCCCCGCCCATTGACGTCAATAATGACGTATGTTCCCATAGTAACGCCAATAGGGACTTTCCA
TTGACGTCAATGGGTGGAGTATTTACGGTAAACTGCCCACTTGGCAGTACATCAAGTGTATCATATGCCA
AGTACGCCCCCTATTGACGTCAATGACGGTAAATGGCCCGCCTGGCATTATGCCCAGTACATGACCTTAT
GGGACTTTCCTACTTGGCAGTACATCTACGTATTAGTCATCGCTATTACCATGGTGATGCGGTTTTGGCA
GTACATCAATGGGCGTGGATAGCGGTTTGACTCACGGGGATTTCCAAGTCTCCACCCCATTGACGTCAAT
GGGAGTTTGTTTTGGCACCAAAATCAACGGGACTTTCCAAAATGTCGTAACAACTCCGCCCCATTGACGC
AAATGGGCGGTAGGCGTGTACGGTGGGAGGTCTATATAAGCAGAGCTGGTTTAGTGAACCGTCAGATCCG
CTAGCGCTACCGGTCGCCACCATGGTGAGCAAGGGCGAGGAGCTGTTCACCGGGGTGGTGCCCATCCTGG
TCGAGCTGGACGGCGACGTAAACGGCCACAAGTTCAGCGTGTCCGGCGAGGGCGAGGGCGATGCCACCTA
CGGCAAGCTGACCCTGAAGTTCATCTGCACCACCGGCAAGCTGCCCGTGCCCTGGCCCACCCTCGTGACC
ACCCTGACCTACGGCGTGCAGTGCTTCAGCCGCTACCCCGACCACATGAAGCAGCACGACTTCTTCAAGT
CCGCCATGCCCGAAGGCTACGTCCAGGAGCGCACCATCTTCTTCAAGGACGACGGCAACTACAAGACCCG
CGCCGAGGTGAAGTTCGAGGGCGACACCCTGGTGAACCGCATCGAGCTGAAGGGCATCGACTTCAAGGAG
GACGGCAACATCCTGGGGCACAAGCTGGAGTACAACTACAACAGCCACAACGTCTATATCATGGCCGACA
AGCAGAAGAACGGCATCAAGGTGAACTTCAAGATCCGCCACAACATCGAGGACGGCAGCGTGCAGCTCGC
CGACCACTACCAGCAGAACACCCCCATCGGCGACGGCCCCGTGCTGCTGCCCGACAACCACTACCTGAGC
ACCCAGTCCGCCCTGAGCAAAGACCCCAACGAGAAGCGCGATCACATGGTCCTGCTGGAGTTCGTGACCG
CCGCCGGGATCACTCTCGGCATGGACGAGCTGTACAAGTCCGGACTCA
