>Addgene plasmid #49485 | EGFP-Rab6AI46E | addgene partial sequence | sequence record 76014 | EGFP-C 5'-CATGGTCCTGCTGGAGTTCGTG-3'
CTCTCGGCATGGACGAGCTGTACAAGTCCGGACTCAGATCCACCATGTCCACGGGCGGAGACTTCGGGAA
TCCGCTGAGGAAATTCAAGCTGGTGTTCCTGGGGGAGCAAAGCGTTGGAAAGACATCTTTGATCACCAGA
TTCATGTATGACAGTTTTGACAACACCTATCAGGCAACAGAAGGCATTGACTTTTTATCAAAAACTATGT
ACTTGGAGGATCGAACAGTACGATTGCAATTATGGGACACAGCAGGTCAAGAGCGGTTCAGGAGCTTGAT
TCCTAGCTACATTCGTGACTCCACTGTGGCAGTTGTTGTTTATGATATCACAAATGTTAACTCATTCCAG
CAAACTACAAAGTGGATTGATGATGTCAGAACAGAAAGAGGAAGTGATGTTATCATCATGCTAGTAGGAA
ATAAAACAGATCTTGCTGACAAGAGGCAAGTGTCAATTGAGGAGGGAGAGAGGAAAGCCAAAGAGCTGAA
TGTTATGTTTATTGAAACTAGTGCAAAAGCTGGATACAATGTAAAGCAGCTCTTTCGACGTGTAGCAGCA
GCTTTGCCGGGAATGGAAAGCACACAGGACAGAAGCAGAGAAGATATGATTGACATAAAACTGGAAAAGC
CTCAGGAGCAACCAGTCAGTGAAGGAGGCTGTTCCTGCTAACTCGACGGTACCGCGGGCCCGGGATCCAC
CGGATCTAGATAACTGATCATAATCAGCCATACCACATTTGTAGAGGTTTTACTTGCTTTAAAAAACCTC
CCACACCTCCCCCTGAACCTGAAACATAAAATGAATGCAATTGTTGTTGTTAACTTGTTTATTGCAGCTT
ATAATGGTTACAAATAAAGCAATAGCATCACAAATTTCACAAATAAAGCATTTTTTTCACTGCATTCTAG
TTGTGGTTTGTCCAAACTCATCAATGTATCTTAACGCGTAAATTGTAAGCGTTAATATTTTGTTAAAATT
CGCGTTAAATTTTTGTTAAATCAGCTCATTTTTTAACCAATAGGCCGAAATCGGCAAAATCCCTTATAAA
TCAAAAGAATAGACCGAGATAGGGTTGAGTGTTGTTCCAGTTT
